Addgene plasmid #195388: FLAG-Ex1-17-deltaP1-PTPN22
Purpose: Mammalian expression of a human PTPN22 mutant (exon 1-17 without the P1 domain) with FLAG tag
Depositing lab: Patrick Concannon. Depositing organization: University of Florida.
Backbone
  Vector backbone: pCMV-Tag2
  Vector type: Mammalian Expression
Growth in bacteria
  Bacterial resistance: Kanamycin, 50 μg/mL
  Growth temperature: 37°C
  Growth strain: DH5alpha
  Copy number: Unknown
Gene/Insert
  Gene/Insert name: PTPN22
  Species: H. sapiens (human)
  Mutation: PTPN22 mutant containing exon 1 to 17 and lacking the P1 proline-rich domain
  Entrez Gene: PTPN22 (a.k.a. LYP, LYP1, LYP2, PEP, PTPN22.5, PTPN22.6, PTPN8)
  Tag / fusion protein: FLAG (N terminal on backbone)
  Cloning method: Restriction Enzyme; 5′ cloning site unknown (unknown if destroyed); 3′ cloning site unknown (unknown if destroyed)
Terms and licenses: Academic/Nonprofit Terms; Industry Terms: Not Available to Industry
How to cite: FLAG-Ex1-17-deltaP1-PTPN22 was a gift from Patrick Concannon (Addgene plasmid # 195388 ; http://n2t.net/addgene:195388 ; RRID:Addgene_195388)
