[The description below was written by a language model from this plasmid's Addgene catalogue record and pLannotate feature annotations shown in this document.]
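Description:
FLAG-Ex1-17-deltaP1-PTPN22 is a mammalian expression plasmid built on the pCMV-Tag2 backbone that produces an N-terminally FLAG-tagged mutant of human PTPN22, the lymphoid tyrosine phosphatase (also called LYP or PEP) that negatively regulates T-cell receptor signaling by dephosphorylating kinases such as LCK and ZAP70. The insert comprises exons 1 to 17 of the coding sequence and lacks the P1 proline-rich domain. The cloning sites used are not recorded. In the annotated sequence of about 6.4 kb, labeled as a partial NGS result, the human cytomegalovirus immediate early enhancer and promoter drive the cassette. A short FLAG epitope match (annotated as a fragment of 3xFLAG, consistent with the backbone's FLAG tag) lies just upstream of the PTPN22 open reading frame. Transcripts are terminated by the SV40 polyadenylation signal. The short small t intron, large T antigen and lacZα matches just upstream of that signal appear to be backbone-derived sequence rather than functional elements. T3 and T7 phage promoters flank the cloning region and could support in vitro transcription or serve as sequencing landmarks.

Propagation in E. coli relies on a high-copy ColE1/pUC-type origin with kanamycin selection. The Tn5 aminoglycoside phosphotransferase gene (NeoR/KanR) sits behind both a bacterial bla promoter and the SV40 enhancer/early promoter and is followed by the HSV TK polyadenylation signal, so the same marker can also confer G418 resistance in mammalian cells. An f1 origin is present for single-stranded DNA production. The construct suits transient or stable expression of this deletion mutant, with the FLAG tag allowing detection or immunoprecipitation. This would allow comparison with other PTPN22 forms to assess the contribution of the P1 motif, although the record does not describe specific experiments.
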