Features (pLannotate 1.2.2; 20 found; start..end, strand, type, name):
     58..361     +  enhancer       CMV enhancer: human cytomegalovirus immediate early enhancer
    362..565     +  promoter       CMV promoter: human cytomegalovirus (CMV) immediate early promoter
    611..629     +  promoter       T3 promoter: promoter for bacteriophage T3 RNA polymerase
    642..665     +  misc_feature   MCS (fragment): pBluescript multiple cloning site
    673..697     +  CDS            3xFLAG (fragment): three tandem FLAG® epitope tags
    712..2817    +  CDS            PTPN22 (fragment) (sequence partly withheld): PTN22_HUMAN - Also known as PTPN8. Experimental evidence at protein level: Swiss-Prot protein existence level 1. Acts as negative regulator of T-cell receptor (TCR) signaling by direct dephosphorylation of the Src family kinases LCK and FYN, ITAMs of the TCRz/CD3 complex, as well as ZAP70, VAV, VCP and other key signaling molecules (PubMed:16461343, PubMed:18056643). Associates with and probably dephosphorylates CBL. Dephosphorylates LCK at its activating 'Tyr-394' residue (PubMed:21719704). Dephosphorylates ZAP70 at its activating 'Tyr-493' residue (PubMed:16461343). Dephosphorylates the immu
   2821..2841    +  misc_feature   MCS (fragment): pBluescript multiple cloning site
   2881..2899    -  promoter       T7 promoter: promoter for bacteriophage T7 RNA polymerase
   2909..2948    +  CDS            lacZα (fragment): LacZα fragment of β-galactosidase; lacZ fragment
   2958..3013    +  intron         small t intron (fragment): SV40 (simian virus 40) small t antigen intron
   3013..3150    +  CDS            large T antigen (fragment): large T antigen from SV40 (simian virus 40)
   3173..3294    +  polyA_signal   SV40 poly(A) signal: SV40 polyadenylation signal
   3328..3756    -  rep_origin     f1 ori (sequence partly withheld): f1 bacteriophage origin of replication; arrow indicates direction of (+) strand synthesis
   3783..3885    +  promoter       AmpR promoter: bla
   3889..4246    +  promoter       SV40 promoter: SV40 enhancer and early promoter
   4281..5075    +  CDS            NeoR/KanR: aminoglycoside phosphotransferase from Tn5; aph(3')-II (or nptII); confers resistance to neomycin, kanamycin, and G418 (Geneticin®)
   5096..5248    +  CDS            ble (fragment): BLE_KLEPN - Experimental evidence at protein level: Swiss-Prot protein existence level 1. Binding protein with a strong affinity to the bleomycin family of antibiotics. Binds to CL990; an antimitotic-antibiotic compound. From Klebsiella pneumoniae.
   5307..5354    +  polyA_signal   HSV TK poly(A) signal: herpes simplex virus thymidine kinase polyadenylation signal (Cole and Stacy, 1985)
   5445..5461    -  polyA_signal   bGH poly(A) signal (fragment): bovine growth hormone polyadenylation signal
   5683..6271    +  rep_origin     ori: high-copy-number ColE1/pMB1/pBR322/pUC origin of replication
>Addgene plasmid #195388 | FLAG-Ex1-17-deltaP1-PTPN22 | addgene full sequence | sequence record 387198 | Addgene Partial NGS Result
TTATTAATAGTAATCAATTACGGGGTCATTAGTTCATAGCCCATATATGGAGTTCCGCGTTACATAACTT
ACGGTAAATGGCCCGCCTGGCTGACCGCCCAACGACCCCCGCCCATTGACGTCAATAATGACGTATGTTC
CCATAGTAACGCCAATAGGGACTTTCCATTGACGTCAATGGGTGGAGTATTTACGGTAAACTGCCCACTT
GGCAGTACATCAAGTGTATCATATGCCAAGTACGCCCCCTATTGACGTCAATGACGGTAAATGGCCCGCC
TGGCATTATGCCCAGTACATGACCTTATGGGACTTTCCTACTTGGCAGTACATCTACGTATTAGTCATCG
CTATTACCATGGTGATGCGGTTTTGGCAGTACATCAATGGGCGTGGATAGCGGTTTGACTCACGGGGATT
TCCAAGTCTCCACCCCATTGACGTCAATGGGAGTTTGTTTTGGCACCAAAATCAACGGGACTTTCCAAAA
TGTCGTAACAACTCCGCCCCATTGACGCAAATGGGCGGTAGGCGTGTACGGTGGGAGGTCTATATAAGCA
GAGCTGGTTTAGTGAACCGTCAGATCCGCTAGCGATTACGCCAAGCTCGAAATTAACCCTCACTAAAGGG
AACAAAAGCTGGAGCTCCACCGCGGTGGCGGCCGCCACCATGGATTACAAGGATGACGACGATAAGAGCC
CGGGCGGA
[903 nt withheld, positions 709-1611]
CATTCTGGAACAGAGAGTCAAGCAAAGCATTGTATTCCTGAGAAAAATCACACTCTCCAAGCAGACTCTT
ATTCTCCTAATTTACCAAAAAGTACCACAAAAGCAGCAAAAATGATGAACCAACAAAGGACAAAAATGGA
AATCAAAGAATCTTCTTCCTTTGACTTTAGGACTTCTGAAATAAGTGCAAAAGAAGAGCTAGTTTTGCAC
CCTGCTAAATCAAGCACTTCTTTTGACTTTCTGGAGCTAAATTACAGTTTTGACAAAAATGCTGACACAA
CCATGAAATGGCAGACAAAGGCATTTCCAATAGTTGGGGAGCCTCTTCAGAAGCATCAAAGTTTGGATTT
GGGCTCTCTTTTGTTTGAGGGATGTTCTAATTCTAAACCTGTAAATGCAGCAGGAAGATATTTTAATTCA
AAGGTGCCAATAACACGGACCAAATCAACTCCTTTTGAATTGATACAGCAGAGAGAAACCAAGGAGGTGG
ACAGCAAGGAAAACTTTTCTTATTTGGAATCTCAACCACATGATTCTTGTTTTGTAGAGATGCAGGCTCA
AAAAGTAATGCATGTTTCTTCAGCAGAACTGAATTATTCACTGCCATATGACTCTAAACACCAAATACGT
AATGCCTCTAATGTAAAGCACCATGACTCTAGTGCTCTTGGTGTATATTCTTACATACCTTTAGTGGAAA
ATCCTTATTTTTCATCATGGCCTCCAAGTGGTACCAGTTCTAAGATGTCTCTTGATTTACCTGAGAAGCA
AGATGGAACTGTTTTTCCTTCTTCTCTGTTGCCAACATCCTCTACATCCCTCTTCTCTTATTACAATTCA
CATGATTCTTTATCACTGAATTCTCCAACCAATATTTCCTCACTATTGAACCAGGAGTCAGCTGTACTAG
CAACTGCTCCAAGGATAGATGATGAAATCGAATCATTTATTGTGGTTGAGGAAGCTGGAGAATTCTCACC
AAATGTTCCCAAATCCTTATCCTCAGCTGTGAAGGTAAAAATTGGAACATCACTGGAATGGGGTGGAACA
TCTGAACCAAAGAAATTTGATGACTCTGTGATACTTAGACCAAGCAAGAGTGTAAAACTCCGAAGTCCTA
AATCAGAACTACATCAAGATCGTTCTTCTCCCCCACCTCCTCTCCCAGAAAGAACTCTAGAGTCCTTCTT
TCTTGCCGATGAAGATTAGCTCGAGGGGGGGCCCGGTACCTTAATTAATTAAGGTACCAGGTAAGTGTAC
CCAATTCGCCCTATAGTGAGTCGTATTACAATTCACTCGATCGCCCTTCCCAACAGTTGCGCAGCCTGAA
TGGCGAATGGAGATCCAATTTTTAAGTGTATAATGTGTTAAACTACTGATTCTAATTGTTTGTGTATTTT
AGATTCACAGTCCCAAGGCTCATTTCAGGCCCCTCAGTCCTCACAGTCTGTTCATGATCATAATCAGCCA
TACCACATTTGTAGAGGTTTTACTTGCTTTAAAAAACCTCCCACACCTCCCCCTGAACCTGAAACATAAA
ATGAATGCAATTGTTGTTGTTAACTTGTTTATTGCAGCTTATAATGGTTACAAATAAAGCAATAGCATCA
CAAATTTCACAAATAAAGCATTTTTTTCACTGCATTCTAGTTGTGGTTTGTCCAAACTCATCAATGTATC
TTAACGCGTAAATTGTAAGCGTTAATATTTTGTTAAAATTCGCGTTAAATTTTTGTTAAATCAGCTCATT
TTTTAACCAATAGGCCGAAATCGGCAAAATCCCTTATAAATCAAAAGAATAGACCGAGATAGGGT
[37 nt withheld, positions 3427-3463]
AAAGAACGTGGACTCCAACGTCAAAGG
[49 nt withheld, positions 3491-3539]
T
[91 nt withheld, positions 3541-3631]
G
[124 nt withheld, positions 3633-3756]
CAGGTGGCACTTTTCGGGGAAATGTGCGCGGAACCCCTATTTGTTTATTTTTCTAAATACATTCAAATAT
GTATCCGCTCATGAGACAATAACCCTGATAAATGCTTCAATAATATTGAAAAAGGAAGAATCCTGAGGCG
GAAAGAACCAGCTGTGGAATGTGTGTCAGTTAGGGTGTGGAAAGTCCCCAGGCTCCCCAGCAGGCAGAAG
TATGCAAAGCATGCATCTCAATTAGTCAGCAACCAGGTGTGGAAAGTCCCCAGGCTCCCCAGCAGGCAGA
AGTATGCAAAGCATGCATCTCAATTAGTCAGCAACCATAGTCCCGCCCCTAACTCCGCCCATCCCGCCCC
TAACTCCGCCCAGTTCCGCCCATTCTCCGCCCCATGGCTGACTAATTTTTTTTATTTATGCAGAGGCCGA
GGCCGCCTCGGCCTCTGAGCTATTCCAGAAGTAGTGAGGAGGCTTTTTTGGAGGCCTAGGCTTTTGCAAA
GATCGATCAAGAGACAGGATGAGGATCGTTTCGCATGATTGAACAAGATGGATTGCACGCAGGTTCTCCG
GCCGCTTGGGTGGAGAGGCTATTCGGCTATGACTGGGCACAACAGACAATCGGCTGCTCTGATGCCGCCG
TGTTCCGGCTGTCAGCGCAGGGGCGCCCGGTTCTTTTTGTCAAGACCGACCTGTCCGGTGCCCTGAATGA
ACTGCAAGACGAGGCAGCGCGGCTATCGTGGCTGGCCACGACGGGCGTTCCTTGCGCAGCTGTGCTCGAC
GTTGTCACTGAAGCGGGAAGGGACTGGCTGCTATTGGGCGAAGTGCCGGGGCAGGATCTCCTGTCATCTC
ACCTTGCTCCTGCCGAGAAAGTATCCATCATGGCTGATGCAATGCGGCGGCTGCATACGCTTGATCCGGC
TACCTGCCCATTCGACCACCAAGCGAAACATCGCATCGAGCGAGCACGTACTCGGATGGAAGCCGGTCTT
GTCGATCAGGATGATCTGGACGAAGAACATCAGGGGCTCGCGCCAGCCGAACTGTTCGCCAGGCTCAAGG
CGAGCATGCCCGACGGCGAGGATCTCGTCGTGACCCATGGCGATGCCTGCTTGCCGAATATCATGGTGGA
AAATGGCCGCTTTTCTGGATTCATCGACTGTGGCCGGCTGGGTGTGGCGGACCGCTATCAGGACATAGCG
TTGGCTACCCGTGATATTGCTGAAGAACTTGGCGGCGAATGGGCTGACCGCTTCCTCGTGCTTTACGGTA
TCGCCGCTCCCGATTCGCAGCGCATCGCCTTCTATCGCCTTCTTGACGAGTTCTTCTGAGCGGGACTCTG
GGGTTCGAAATGACCGACCAAGCGACGCCCAACCTGCCATCACGAGATTTCGATTCCACCGCCGCCTTCT
ATGAAAGGTTGGGCTTCGGAATCGTTTTCCGGGACGCCGGCTGGATGATCCTCCAGCGCGGGGATCTCAT
GCTGGAGTTCTTCGCCCACCCTAGGGGGAGGCTAACTGAAACACGGAAGGAGACAATACCGGAAGGAACC
CGCGCTATGACGGCAATAAAAAGACAGAATAAAACGCACGGTGTTGGGTCGTTTGTTCATAAACGCGGGG
TTCGGTCCCAGGGCTGGCACTCTGTCGATACCCCACCGAGACCCCATTGGGGCCAATACGCCCGCGTTTC
TTCCTTTTCCCCACCCCACCCCCCAAGTTCGGGTGAAGGCCCAGGGCTCGCAGCCAACGTCGGGGCGGCA
GGCCCTGCCATAGCCTCAGGTTACTCATATATACTTTAGATTGATTTAAAACTTCATTTTTAATTTAAAA
GGATCTAGGTGAAGATCCTTTTTGATAATCTCATGACCAAAATCCCTTAACGTGAGTTTTCGTTCCACTG
AGCGTCAGACCCCGTAGAAAAGATCAAAGGATCTTCTTGAGATCCTTTTTTTCTGCGCGTAATCTGCTGC
TTGCAAACAAAAAAACCACCGCTACCAGCGGTGGTTTGTTTGCCGGATCAAGAGCTACCAACTCTTTTTC
CGAAGGTAACTGGCTTCAGCAGAGCGCAGATACCAAATACTGTTCTTCTAGTGTAGCCGTAGTTAGGCCA
CCACTTCAAGAACTCTGTAGCACCGCCTACATACCTCGCTCTGCTAATCCTGTTACCAGTGGCTGCTGCC
AGTGGCGATAAGTCGTGTCTTACCGGGTTGGACTCAAGACGATAGTTACCGGATAAGGCGCAGCGGTCGG
GCTGAACGGGGGGTTCGTGCACACAGCCCAGCTTGGAGCGAACGACCTACACCGAACTGAGATACCTACA
GCGTGAGCTATGAGAAAGCGCCACGCTTCCCGAAGGGAGAAAGGCGGACAGGTATCCGGTAAGCGGCAGG
GTCGGAACAGGAGAGCGCACGAGGGAGCTTCCAGGGGGAAACGCCTGGTATCTTTATAGTCCTGTCGGGT
TTCGCCACCTCTGACTTGAGCGTCGATTTTTGTGATGCTCGTCAGGGGGGCGGAGCCTATGGAAAAACGC
CAGCAACGCGGCCTTTTTACGGTTCCTGGCCTTTTGCTGGCCTTTTGCTCACATGTTCTTTCCTGCGTTA
TCCCCTGATTCTGTGGATAACCGTATTACCGCCATGCATTAG
